Addgene plasmid #31853: pALACE
Purpose: (Empty Backbone)
Depositing lab: Yossef Av-Gay. Depositing organization: University of British Columbia. Publication: The glycosyltransferase gene encoding the enzyme catalyzing the first step of mycothiol biosynthesis (mshA). Newton GL, Koledin T, Gorovitz B, Rawat M, Fahey RC, Av-Gay Y. J Bacteriol. 2003 Jun;185(11):3476-9. 10.1128/JB.185.11.3476-3479.2003 PubMed 12754249.
Backbone
  Vector backbone: pACE
  Backbone manufacturer: Koen De Smet Imperial College Medical School
  Backbone size (bp): 8221
  Vector type: Bacterial Expression ; Escherichia coli-Mycobacterium shuttle plasmid
  Promoter: Acetamidase operone
  Tag / fusion protein: 6xHIS (N terminal on backbone)
Growth in bacteria
  Bacterial resistance: Hygromycin, 200 μg/mL
  Growth temperature: 37°C
  Growth strain: DH5alpha
  Copy number: High Copy
Terms and licenses: Academic/Nonprofit Terms; Industry Terms: Not Available to Industry
Depositor comments: Plasmid can also be grown in mycobacteria. Also see PMID 15342574 for additional reference. Please note that Addgene were unable to verify the His tag in this construct. In addition there is a 1bp mismatch in our ACEpro-F sequence with the available NCBI reference. Depositing lab believes the construct is functional.
How to cite: pALACE was a gift from Yossef Av-Gay (Addgene plasmid # 31853 ; http://n2t.net/addgene:31853 ; RRID:Addgene_31853)
