[The description below was written by a language model from this plasmid's Addgene catalogue record.]
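Description:
pALACE is an empty-backbone Escherichia coli–Mycobacterium shuttle plasmid for bacterial protein expression, derived from the pACE vector and listed with a backbone size of about 8.2 kb. It is maintained as a high-copy plasmid in standard E. coli cloning strains and can also be propagated in mycobacteria. Selection in both contexts relies on hygromycin resistance, a marker commonly used in mycobacterial genetics. The record does not include a feature table, so the specific origins of replication for the two hosts and the layout of the cloning site are not stated.

Expression is driven by the acetamidase operon promoter region. In general, this regulatory system comes from Mycobacterium smegmatis and is induced by acetamide, allowing controlled, often strong production of a cloned gene in a mycobacterial host. This is useful for mycobacterial proteins that fold or behave poorly when made in E. coli. The backbone is described as supplying an N-terminal 6xHis tag, so an inserted open reading frame would be produced as a histidine-tagged fusion suitable for metal-affinity purification.

No insert is present, and users are expected to clone their own gene of interest downstream of the promoter and tag. The associated work concerns enzymes of mycothiol biosynthesis, which is consistent with use of the vector for expressing mycobacterial enzymes.

Two caveats are recorded. The repository could not verify the His tag by sequencing, and a single-base mismatch to the public reference was seen in the promoter-region sequencing read. The depositing laboratory nevertheless considers the construct functional.
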