>Addgene plasmid #31853 | pALACE | addgene partial sequence | sequence record 38696 | ALori-R 5'-GGAGACAAGCAAATTCAGC-3'
CCAGCGTAAGGCGCGGCTCATCGGGCGGCGTTCGCCACGATGTCCTGCACTTCGAGCCAAGCCTCGAACA
CCTGCTGGTGTGCACGACTCACCCGGTTGTTGACACCGCGCGCGGCCGTGCGGGCTCGGTGGGGCGGCTC
TGTCGCCCTTGCCAGCGTGAGTAGCGCGTACCTCACCTCGCCCAACAGGTCGCACACAGCCGATTCGTAC
GCCATAAAGCCAGGTGAGCCCACCAGCTCCGTAAGTTCGGGCGCTGTGTGGCTCGTACCCGCGCATTCAG
GCGGCAGGGGGTCTAACGGGTCTAAGGCGGCGTGTACGGCCGCCACAGCGGCTCTCAGCGGCCCGGAAAC
GTCCTCGAAACGACGCATGTGTTCCTCCTGGTTGGTACAGGTGGTTGGGGGTGCTCGGCTGTC
