>Addgene plasmid #31853 | pALACE | addgene partial sequence | sequence record 39829 | ALori-R 5'-GGAGACAAGCAAATTCAGC-3'
GTGGTGGACACCGCAGGGCCTCTAACCGCTCGACGCGCTGCACCAACCAGCCCGCGAACGGCTGGCAGCC
AGCGTAAGGCGCGGCTCATCGGGCGGCGTTCGCCACGATGTCCTGCACTTCGAGCCAAGCCTCGAACACC
TGCTGGTGTGCACGACTCACCCGGTTGTTGACACCGCGCGCGGCCGTGCGGGCTCGGTGGGGCGGCTCTG
TCGCCCTTGCCAGCGTGAGTAGCGCGTACCTCACCTCGCCCAACAGGTCGCACACAGCCGATTCGTACGC
CATAAAGCCAGGTGAGCCCACCAGCTCCGTAAGTTCGGGCGCTGTGTGGCTCGTACCCGCGCATTCAGGC
GGCAGGGGGTCTAACGGGTCTAAGGCGGCGTGTACGGCCGCCACAGCGGCTCTCAGCGGCCCGGAAACGT
CCTCGAAACGACGCATGTGTTCCTCCTGGTTGGTACAGGTGGTTGGGGGTGCTCGGCTGTCGCTGGTGTT
CCACCACCAGGGCTCGACGGGAGAGCGGGGGAGTGTGCAGTTGTGGGGTGGCCCCTCAGCGAAATATCTG
ACTTGGAGCTCGTGTCGGACCATACACCGGTGATTAATCGTGGTCTACTACCAAGCGTGAGCCACGTCGC
CGACGAATTTGAGCAGCTCTGGCTGCCGTACTGGCCGCTGGCAAGCGACGATCTGCTCGAGGGGATCTAC
CGCCAAAGCCGCGCGTCGGCCCTAGGCCGCCGGTACATCGAGGC
