>Addgene plasmid #31853 | pALACE | addgene partial sequence | sequence record 41445 | ACEpro-F 5'-GGCTTTATGGCGTACGAATC-3'
GTGAGGTACGCGCTACTCACGCTGGCAAGGGCGACAGAGCCGCCCCACCGAGCCCGCACGGCCGCGCGCG
GTGTCAACAACCGGGTGAGTCGTGCACACCAGCAGGTGTTCGAGGCTTGGCTCGAAGTGCAGGACATCGT
GGCGAACGCCGCCCGATGAGCCGCGCCTTACGCTGGCTGCCAGCCGTTCGCGGGCTGGTTGGTGCAGCGC
GTCGAGCGGTTAGAGGCCCTGCGGTGTTCCACCACCGCAGGGCATCGCCCTTTTTAAGGCTGAATTTGCT
TGTCTCCGAATCCAACTGGCTTGTCCAAGGGTGTATCTACGCTTAATCCAAAGTTCAAACGAGGGGATTA
CACATGACCAACTT
